Addgene plasmid #112589: pGAT3
Purpose: (Empty Backbone) Used for expression of protein in E. coli as Thrombin and TEV cleavable N-terminal 6His-tag-GST fusions
Depositing lab: Marko Hyvönen & Johan Peränen. Depositing organization: University of Cambridge. Publication: T7 vectors with modified T7lac promoter for expression of proteins in Escherichia coli. Peranen J, Rikkonen M, Hyvonen M, Kaariainen L. Anal Biochem. 1996 May 1;236(2):371-3. S0003269796901876 PubMed 8660525.
Backbone
  Vector backbone: pBAT4
  Vector type: Bacterial Expression
  Tag / fusion protein: 6His-GST (N terminal on backbone)
Growth in bacteria
  Bacterial resistance: Ampicillin, 100 μg/mL
  Growth temperature: 37°C
  Growth strain: DH5alpha
  Copy number: High Copy
Gene/Insert
  Gene/Insert name: None
  Tag / fusion protein: 6His-GST (N terminal on backbone)
Terms and licenses: Academic/Nonprofit Terms; Industry Terms: Not Available to Industry
How to cite: pGAT3 was a gift from Marko Hyvönen & Johan Peränen (Addgene plasmid # 112589 ; http://n2t.net/addgene:112589 ; RRID:Addgene_112589)
