[The description below was written by a language model from this plasmid's Addgene catalogue record and pLannotate feature annotations shown in this document.]
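Description:
pGAT3 is an empty bacterial expression backbone derived from pBAT4, designed for producing proteins in E. coli as N-terminal 6His-GST fusions. It is a high-copy plasmid of about 5.2 kb that replicates from a ColE1/pUC-type origin and is selected with ampicillin through the β-lactamase gene under its own promoter. Only short remnants of the rop and bom regions are annotated. The f1/M13 phage origin appears as two fragments flanking the inserted lacI cassette, so it is probably not intact.

Expression is driven by a T7 promoter immediately followed by a lac operator (a T7lac arrangement) and the efficient ribosome binding site from phage T7 gene 10. Transcription therefore requires a host supplying T7 RNA polymerase. A full-length lacI gene under the lacIq promoter is carried on the plasmid, giving repression until induction with IPTG. The open reading frame begins with a His tag, followed by Schistosoma japonicum glutathione S-transferase and then a TEV protease recognition site. The catalogue entry also describes a thrombin cleavage site, which is not separately annotated in the feature tables. The cloning region lies downstream of these cleavage sites, ahead of a T7 terminator, with a reverse-oriented SP6 promoter annotated in between. No insert is present.

A gene cloned in frame yields a fusion that can be purified by nickel or glutathione affinity, after which the tags can be removed with either protease. The depositor sequence and the repository's sequencing result differ by a few nucleotides in length and in start position but carry the same set of features.
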