Features (pLannotate 1.2.2; 24 found; start..end, strand, type, name):
      1..19      +  promoter       T7 promoter: promoter for bacteriophage T7 RNA polymerase
     19..43      +  protein_bind   lac operator: The lac repressor binds to the lac operator to inhibit transcription in E. coli. This inhibition can be relieved by adding lactose or isopropyl-β-D-thiogalactopyranoside (IPTG). lac repressor encoded by lacI
     56..78      +  RBS            RBS: efficient ribosome binding site from bacteriophage T7 gene 10 (Olins and Rangwala, 1989)
     98..115     +  CDS            7xHis (fragment): 6xHis affinity tag
    134..785     +  CDS            GST (fragment): glutathione S-transferase from Schistosoma japonicum
    839..857     +  CDS            TEV site (fragment): tobacco etch virus (TEV) protease recognition and cleavage site
    935..953     -  promoter       SP6 promoter: promoter for bacteriophage SP6 RNA polymerase
    968..1017    +  CDS            SET1 (fragment): solubility-enhancement tag derived from T7 phage gene 10B
   1025..1072    +  terminator     T7 terminator: transcription terminator for bacteriophage T7 RNA polymerase
   1101..1167    +  CDS            lacZα (fragment): LacZα fragment of β-galactosidase; lacZ fragment
   1171..1395    -  rep_origin     M13 ori (fragment) (sequence partly withheld): M13 bacteriophage origin of replication; arrow indicates direction of (+) strand synthesis
   1396..1416    -  misc_feature   MCS (fragment): pUC18/19 multiple cloning site
   1415..1433    -  promoter       lac UV5 promoter (fragment): E. coli lac promoter with an "up" mutation
   1448..1469    -  protein_bind   CAP binding site: CAP binding activates transcription in the presence of cAMP. E. coli catabolite activator protein
   1482..2564    -  CDS            lacI: lac repressor; lacI; The lac repressor binds to the lac operator to inhibit transcription in E. coli. This inhibition can be relieved by adding lactose or isopropyl-β-D-thiogalactopyranoside (IPTG).
   2565..2642    -  promoter       lacIq promoter: lacI (mutant); In the lacIq allele, a single base change in the promoter boosts expression of the lacI gene about 10-fold.
   2642..2660    -  misc_feature   MCS (fragment): pUC18/19 multiple cloning site
   2661..2894    -  rep_origin     f1 ori (fragment) (sequence partly withheld): f1 bacteriophage origin of replication; arrow indicates direction of (+) strand synthesis
   2897..2996    -  misc_feature   bom (fragment): basis of mobility region from pBR322
   3098..3133    -  CDS            rop (fragment): Rop protein, which maintains plasmids at low copy number; rop
   3228..3332    +  promoter       AmpR promoter: bla
   3333..4193    +  CDS            AmpR: β-lactamase; bla; confers resistance to ampicillin, carbenicillin, and related antibiotics
   4364..4952    +  rep_origin     ori: high-copy-number ColE1/pMB1/pBR322/pUC origin of replication
   5135..5191    +  CDS            lacI (fragment): lac repressor; lacI; The lac repressor binds to the lac operator to inhibit transcription in E. coli. This inhibition can be relieved by adding lactose or isopropyl-β-D-thiogalactopyranoside (IPTG).
>Addgene plasmid #112589 | pGAT3 | depositor full sequence | sequence record 212054 | Full Sequence
TAATACGACTCACTATAGGGAATTGTGAGCGGATAACAATTCCTCTAGAAATAATTTTGTTTAACTTTAA
GAAGGAGATATATCCATGAACACCATTCATCACCATCACCATCACAACACTAGTAGCAATTCCATGTCCC
CTATACTAGGTTATTGGAAAATTAAGGGCCTTGTGCAACCCACTCGACTTCTTTTGGAATATCTTGAAGA
AAAATATGAAGAGCATTTGTATGAGCGCGATGAAGGTGATAAATGGCGAAACAAAAAGTTTGAATTGGGT
TTGGAGTTTCCCAATCTTCCTTATTATATTGATGGTGATGTTAAATTAACACAGTCTATGGCCATCATAC
GTTATATAGCTGACAAGCACAACATGTTGGGTGGTTGTCCAAAAGAGCGTGCAGAGATTTCAATGCTTGA
AGGAGCGGTTTTGGATATTAGATACGGTGTTTCGAGAATTGCATATAGTAAAGACTTTGAAACTCTCAAA
GTTGATTTTCTTAGCAAGCTACCTGAAATGCTGAAAATGTTCGAAGATCGTTTATGTCATAAAACATATT
TAAATGGTGATCATGTAACCCATCCTGACTTCATGTTGTATGACGCTCTTGATGTTGTTTTATACATGGA
CCCAATGTGCCTGGATGCGTTCCCAAAATTAGTTTGTTTTAAAAAACGTATTGAAGCTATCCCACAAATT
GATAAGTACTTGAAATCCAGCAAGTATATAGCATGGCCTTTGCAGGGCTGGCAAGCCACGTTTGGTGGTG
GCGACCATCCTCCAACTAGTGGATCTGGTGGTGGTGGCGGCCGCCTGGTTCCGAGGGGATCCATGTCTGA
AAACCTGTACTTCCAGGGTTCCATGGATATCGAATTCGTCGACCTCGAGGGATCCGGGCCCTCTAGATGC
GGCCGCATGCATAAGCTTGAGTATTCTATAGTGTCACCTAAATCCCAGCTTGATCCGGCTGCTAACAAAG
CCCGAAAGGAAGCTGAGTTGGCTGCTGCCACCGCTGAGCAATAACTAGCATAACCCCTTGGGGCCTCTAA
ACGGGTCTTGAGGGGTTTTTTGCTGAAAGGAGGAACTATATCCGGATAACCTGGCGTAATAGCGAAGAGG
CCCGCACCGATCGCCCTTCCCAACAGTTGCGCAGCCTGAATGGCGAATGGAAATTGTAAACGTTAATATT
TTGTTAAAATTCGCGTTAAATATTTGTTAAATCAGCTCATTTTTTAACCAATAGGCCGAAATCGGCAAAA
TCCCTTATAAATCAAAAGAATAGACCGAGATAGGGT
[37 nt withheld, positions 1297-1333]
AAAGAACGTGGACTCCAACGTCAAAGG
[35 nt withheld, positions 1361-1395]
AGCTTGCATGCCTGCAGGTCGGAAGCATAAAGTGTAAAGCCTGGGGTGCCTAATGAGTGAGCTAACTCAC
ATTAATTGCGTTGCGCTCACTGCCCGCTTTCCAGTCGGGAAACCTGTCGTGCCAGCTGCATTAATGAATC
GGCCAACGCGCGGGGAGAGGCGGTTTGCGTATTGGGCGCCAGGGTGGTTTTTCTTTTCACCAGTGAGACG
GGCAACAGCTGATTGCCCTTCACCGCCTGGCCCTGAGAGAGTTGCAGCAAGCGGTCCACGCTGGTTTGCC
CCAGCAGGCGAAAATCCTGTTTGATGGTGGTTGACGGCGGGATATAACATGAGCTGTCTTCGGTATCGTC
GTATCCCACTACCGAGATATCCGCACCAACGCGCAGCCCGGACTCGGTAATGGCGCGCATTGCGCCCAGC
GCCATCTGATCGTTGGCAACCAGCATCGCAGTGGGAACGATGCCCTCATTCAGCATTTGCATGGTTTGTT
GAAAACCGGACATGGCACTCCAGTCGCCTTCCCGTTCCGCTATCGGCTGAATTTGATTGCGAGTGAGATA
TTTATGCCAGCCAGCCAGACGCAGACGCGCCGAGACAGAACTTAATGGGCCCGCTAACAGCGCGATTTGC
TGGTGACCCAATGCGACCAGATGCTCCACGCCCAGTCGCGTACCGTCTTCATGGGAGAAAATAATACTGT
TGATGGGTGTCTGGTCAGAGACATCAAGAAATAACGCCGGAACATTAGTGCAGGCAGCTTCCACAGCAAT
GGCATCCTGGTCATCCAGCGGATAGTTAATGATCAGCCCACTGACGCGTTGCGCGAGAAGATTGTGCACC
GCCGCTTTACAGGCTTCGACGCCGCTTCGTTCTACCATCGACACCACCACGCTGGCACCCAGTTGATCGG
CGCGAGATTTAATCGCCGCGACAATTTGCGACGGCGCGTGCAGGGCCAGACTGGAGGTGGCAACGCCAAT
CAGCAACGACTGTTTGCCCGCCAGTTGTTGTGCCACGCGGTTGGGAATGTAATTCAGCTCCGCCATCGCC
GCTTCCACTTTTTCCCGCGTTTTCGCAGAAACGTGGCTGGCCTGGTTCACCACGCGGGAAACGGTCTGAT
AAGAGACACCGGCATACTCTGCGACATCGTATAACGTTACTGGTTTCACATTCACCACCCTGAATTGACT
CTCTTCCGGGCGCTATCATGCCATACCGCGAAAGGTTTTGCACCATTCGATGGTGTCGGGTACCGAGCTC
GAATT
[32 nt withheld, positions 2661-2692]
CGGTCGAGGTGCCGTAAAGCT
[56 nt withheld, positions 2714-2769]
G
[124 nt withheld, positions 2771-2894]
CGCCTGATGCGGTATTTTCTCCTTACGCATCTGTGCGGTATTTCACACCGCATATGGTGCACTCTCAGTA
CAATCTGCTCTGATGCCGCATAGTTAAGCCAGCCCCGACACCCGCCAACACCCGCTGACGCGCCCTGACG
GGCTTGTCTGCTCCCGGCATCCGCTTACAGACAAGCTGTGACCGTCTCCGGGAGCTGCATGTGTCAGAGG
TTTTCACCGTCATCACCGAAACGCGCGAGACGAAAGGGCCTCGTGATACGCCTATTTTTATAGGTTAATG
TCATGATAATAATGGTTTCTTAGACGTCAGGTGGCACTTTTCGGGGAAATGTGCGCGGAACCCCTATTTG
TTTATTTTTCTAAATACATTCAAATATGTATCCGCTCATGAGACAATAACCCTGATAAATGCTTCAATAA
TATTGAAAAAGGAAGAGTATGAGTATTCAACATTTCCGTGTCGCCCTTATTCCCTTTTTTGCGGCATTTT
GCCTTCCTGTTTTTGCTCACCCAGAAACGCTGGTGAAAGTAAAAGATGCTGAAGATCAGTTGGGTGCACG
AGTGGGTTACATCGAACTGGATCTCAACAGCGGTAAGATCCTTGAGAGTTTTCGCCCCGAAGAACGTTTT
CCAATGATGAGCACTTTTAAAGTTCTGCTATGTCATACACTATTATCCCGTATTGACGCCGGGCAAGAGC
AACTCGGTCGCCGGGCGCGGTATTCTCAGAATGACTTGGTTGAGTACTCACCAGTCACAGAAAAGCATCT
TACGGATGGCATGACAGTAAGAGAATTATGCAGTGCTGCCATAACCATGAGTGATAACACTGCGGCCAAC
TTACTTCTGACAACGATCGGAGGACCGAAGGAGCTAACCGCTTTTTTGCACAACATGGGGGATCATGTAA
CTCGCCTTGATCGTTGGGAACCGGAGCTGAATGAAGCCATACCAAACGACGAGCGTGACACCACGATGCC
TGTAGCAATGGCAACAACGTTGCGCAAACTATTAACTGGCGAACTACTTACTCTAGCTTCCCGGCAACAA
TTAATAGACTGGATGGAGGCGGATAAAGTTGCAGGACCACTTCTGCGCTCGGCCCTTCCGGCTGGCTGGT
TTATTGCTGATAAATCTGGAGCCGGTGAGCGTGGGTCTCGCGGTATCATTGCAGCACTGGGGCCAGATGG
TAAGCCCTCCCGTATCGTAGTTATCTACACGACGGGGAGTCAGGCAACTATGGATGAACGAAATAGACAG
ATCGCTGAGATAGGTGCCTCACTGATTAAGCATTGGTAACTGTCAGACCAAGTTTACTCATATATACTTT
AGATTGATTTAAAACTTCATTTTTAATTTAAAAGGATCTAGGTGAAGATCCTTTTTGATAATCTCATGAC
CAAAATCCCTTAACGTGAGTTTTCGTTCCACTGAGCGTCAGACCCCGTAGAAAAGATCAAAGGATCTTCT
TGAGATCCTTTTTTTCTGCGCGTAATCTGCTGCTTGCAAACAAAAAAACCACCGCTACCAGCGGTGGTTT
GTTTGCCGGATCAAGAGCTACCAACTCTTTTTCCGAAGGTAACTGGCTTCAGCAGAGCGCAGATACCAAA
TACTGTCCTTCTAGTGTAGCCGTAGTTAGGCCACCACTTCAAGAACTCTGTAGCACCGCCTACATACCTC
GCTCTGCTAATCCTGTTACCAGTGGCTGCTGCCAGTGGCGATAAGTCGTGTCTTACCGGGTTGGACTCAA
GACGATAGTTACCGGATAAGGCGCAGCGGTCGGGCTGAACGGGGGGTTCGTGCACACAGCCCAGCTTGGA
GCGAACGACCTACACCGAACTGAGATACCTACAGCGTGAGCTATGAGAAAGCGCCACGCTTCCCGAAGGG
AGAAAGGCGGACAGGTATCCGGTAAGCGGCAGGGTCGGAACAGGAGAGCGCACGAGGGAGCTTCCAGGGG
GAAACGCCTGGTATCTTTATAGTCCTGTCGGGTTTCGCCACCTCTGACTTGAGCGTCGATTTTTGTGATG
CTCGTCAGGGGGGCGGAGCCTATGGAAAAACGCCAGCAACGCGGCCTTTTTACGGTTCCTGGCCTTTTGC
TGGCCTTTTGCTCACATGTTCTTTCCTGCGTTATCCCCTGATTCTGTGGATAACCGTATTACCGCCTTTG
AGTGAGCTGATACCGCTCGCCGCAGCCGAACGACCGAGCGCAGCGAGTCAGTGAGCGAGGAAGCGGAAGA
GCGCCCAATACGCAAACCGCCTCTCCCCGCGCGTTGGCCGATTCATTAATGCAGCTGAT
