Features (pLannotate 1.2.2; 24 found; start..end, strand, type, name):
     21..77      +  CDS            lacI (fragment): lac repressor; lacI; The lac repressor binds to the lac operator to inhibit transcription in E. coli. This inhibition can be relieved by adding lactose or isopropyl-β-D-thiogalactopyranoside (IPTG).
     80..98      +  promoter       T7 promoter: promoter for bacteriophage T7 RNA polymerase
     98..122     +  protein_bind   lac operator: The lac repressor binds to the lac operator to inhibit transcription in E. coli. This inhibition can be relieved by adding lactose or isopropyl-β-D-thiogalactopyranoside (IPTG). lac repressor encoded by lacI
    135..157     +  RBS            RBS: efficient ribosome binding site from bacteriophage T7 gene 10 (Olins and Rangwala, 1989)
    177..194     +  CDS            7xHis (fragment): 6xHis affinity tag
    213..864     +  CDS            GST (fragment): glutathione S-transferase from Schistosoma japonicum
    918..936     +  CDS            TEV site (fragment): tobacco etch virus (TEV) protease recognition and cleavage site
   1014..1032    -  promoter       SP6 promoter: promoter for bacteriophage SP6 RNA polymerase
   1047..1096    +  CDS            SET1 (fragment): solubility-enhancement tag derived from T7 phage gene 10B
   1104..1151    +  terminator     T7 terminator: transcription terminator for bacteriophage T7 RNA polymerase
   1180..1246    +  CDS            lacZα (fragment): LacZα fragment of β-galactosidase; lacZ fragment
   1250..1471    -  rep_origin     M13 ori (fragment) (sequence partly withheld): M13 bacteriophage origin of replication; arrow indicates direction of (+) strand synthesis
   1472..1492    -  misc_feature   MCS (fragment): pUC18/19 multiple cloning site
   1491..1509    -  promoter       lac UV5 promoter (fragment): E. coli lac promoter with an "up" mutation
   1524..1545    -  protein_bind   CAP binding site: CAP binding activates transcription in the presence of cAMP. E. coli catabolite activator protein
   1558..2640    -  CDS            lacI: lac repressor; lacI; The lac repressor binds to the lac operator to inhibit transcription in E. coli. This inhibition can be relieved by adding lactose or isopropyl-β-D-thiogalactopyranoside (IPTG).
   2641..2718    -  promoter       lacIq promoter: lacI (mutant); In the lacIq allele, a single base change in the promoter boosts expression of the lacI gene about 10-fold.
   2718..2736    -  misc_feature   MCS (fragment): pUC18/19 multiple cloning site
   2737..2967    -  rep_origin     f1 ori (fragment) (sequence partly withheld): f1 bacteriophage origin of replication; arrow indicates direction of (+) strand synthesis
   2968..3067    -  misc_feature   bom (fragment): basis of mobility region from pBR322
   3169..3204    -  CDS            rop (fragment): Rop protein, which maintains plasmids at low copy number; rop
   3299..3403    +  promoter       AmpR promoter: bla
   3404..4264    +  CDS            AmpR: β-lactamase; bla; confers resistance to ampicillin, carbenicillin, and related antibiotics
   4435..5023    +  rep_origin     ori: high-copy-number ColE1/pMB1/pBR322/pUC origin of replication
>Addgene plasmid #112589 | pGAT3 | addgene full sequence | sequence record 220183 | Addgene NGS Result
GTGAGCGAGGAAGCGGAAGAGCGCCCAATACGCAAACCGCCTCTCCCCGCGCGTTGGCCGATTCATTAAT
GCAGCTGATTAATACGACTCACTATAGGGAATTGTGAGCGGATAACAATTCCTCTAGAAATAATTTTGTT
TAACTTTAAGAAGGAGATATATCCATGAACACCATTCATCACCATCACCATCACAACACTAGTAGCAATT
CCATGTCCCCTATACTAGGTTATTGGAAAATTAAGGGCCTTGTGCAACCCACTCGACTTCTTTTGGAATA
TCTTGAAGAAAAATATGAAGAGCATTTGTATGAGCGCGATGAAGGTGATAAATGGCGAAACAAAAAGTTT
GAATTGGGTTTGGAGTTTCCCAATCTTCCTTATTATATTGATGGTGATGTTAAATTAACACAGTCTATGG
CCATCATACGTTATATAGCTGACAAGCACAACATGTTGGGTGGTTGTCCAAAAGAGCGTGCAGAGATTTC
AATGCTTGAAGGAGCGGTTTTGGATATTAGATACGGTGTTTCGAGAATTGCATATAGTAAAGACTTTGAA
ACTCTCAAAGTTGATTTTCTTAGCAAGCTACCTGAAATGCTGAAAATGTTCGAAGATCGTTTATGTCATA
AAACATATTTAAATGGTGATCATGTAACCCATCCTGACTTCATGTTGTATGACGCTCTTGATGTTGTTTT
ATACATGGACCCAATGTGCCTGGATGCGTTCCCAAAATTAGTTTGTTTTAAAAAACGTATTGAAGCTATC
CCACAAATTGATAAGTACTTGAAATCCAGCAAGTATATAGCATGGCCTTTGCAGGGCTGGCAAGCCACGT
TTGGTGGTGGCGACCATCCTCCAACTAGTGGATCTGGTGGTGGTGGCGGCCGCCTGGTTCCGAGGGGATC
CATGTCTGAAAACCTGTACTTCCAGGGTTCCATGGATATCGAATTCGTCGACCTCGAGGGATCCGGGCCC
TCTAGATGCGGCCGCATGCATAAGCTTGAGTATTCTATAGTGTCACCTAAATCCCAGCTTGATCCGGCTG
CTAACAAAGCCCGAAAGGAAGCTGAGTTGGCTGCTGCCACCGCTGAGCAATAACTAGCATAACCCCTTGG
GGCCTCTAAACGGGTCTTGAGGGGTTTTTTGCTGAAAGGAGGAACTATATCCGGATAACCTGGCGTAATA
GCGAAGAGGCCCGCACCGATCGCCCTTCCCAACAGTTGCGCAGCCTGAATGGCGAATGGAAATTGTAAGC
GTTAATATTTTGTTAAAATTCGCGTTAAATTTTTGTTAAATCAGCTCATTTTTTAACCAATAGGCCGAAA
TCGGCAAAATCCCTTATAAATCAAAAGAATAGACCGAGATAGGGT
[37 nt withheld, positions 1376-1412]
AAAGAACGTGGACTCCAACGTCAAAGG
[32 nt withheld, positions 1440-1471]
AGCTTGCATGCCTGCAGGTCGGAAGCATAAAGTGTAAAGCCTGGGGTGCCTAATGAGTGAGCTAACTTAC
ATTAATTGCGTTGCGCTCACTGCCCGCTTTCCAGTCGGGAAACCTGTCGTGCCAGCTGCATTAATGAATC
GGCCAACGCGCGGGGAGAGGCGGTTTGCGTATTGGGCGCCAGGGTGGTTTTTCTTTTCACCAGTGAGACG
GGCAACAGCTGATTGCCCTTCACCGCCTGGCCCTGAGAGAGTTGCAGCAAGCGGTCCACGCTGGTTTGCC
CCAGCAGGCGAAAATCCTGTTTGATGGTGGTTAACGGCGGGATATAACATGAGCTGTCTTCGGTATCGTC
GTATCCCACTACCGAGATATCCGCACCAACGCGCAGCCCGGACTCGGTAATGGCGCGCATTGCGCCCAGC
GCCATCTGATCGTTGGCAACCAGCATCGCAGTGGGAACGATGCCCTCATTCAGCATTTGCATGGTTTGTT
GAAAACCGGACATGGCACTCCAGTCGCCTTCCCGTTCCGCTATCGGCTGAATTTGATTGCGAGTGAGATA
TTTATGCCAGCCAGCCAGACGCAGACGCGCCGAGACAGAACTTAATGGGCCCGCTAACAGCGCGATTTGC
TGGTGACCCAATGCGACCAGATGCTCCACGCCCAGTCGCGTACCGTCTTCATGGGAGAAAATAATACTGT
TGATGGGTGTCTGGTCAGAGACATCAAGAAATAACGCCGGAACATTAGTGCAGGCAGCTTCCACAGCAAT
GGCATCCTGGTCATCCAGCGGATAGTTAATGATCAGCCCACTGACGCGTTGCGCGAGAAGATTGTGCACC
GCCGCTTTACAGGCTTCGACGCCGCTTCGTTCTACCATCGACACCACCACGCTGGCACCCAGTTGATCGG
CGCGAGATTTAATCGCCGCGACAATTTGCGACGGCGCGTGCAGGGCCAGACTGGAGGTGGCAACGCCAAT
CAGCAACGACTGTTTGCCCGCCAGTTGTTGTGCCACGCGGTTGGGAATGTAATTCAGCTCCGCCATCGCC
GCTTCCACTTTTTCCCGCGTTTTCGCAGAAACGTGGCTGGCCTGGTTCACCACGCGGGAAACGGTCTGAT
AAGAGACACCGGCATACTCTGCGACATCGTATAACGTTACTGGTTTCACATTCACCACCCTGAATTGACT
CTCTTCCGGGCGCTATCATGCCATACCGCGAAAGGTTTTGCACCATTCGATGGTGTCGGGTACCGAGCTC
GAATTGTGAACCATCACCCT
[91 nt withheld, positions 2752-2842]
G
[124 nt withheld, positions 2844-2967]
CCTGATGCGGTATTTTCTCCTTACGCATCTGTGCGGTATTTCACACCGCATATGGTGCACTCTCAGTACA
ATCTGCTCTGATGCCGCATAGTTAAGCCAGCCCCGACACCCGCCAACACCCGCTGACGCGCCCTGACGGG
CTTGTCTGCTCCCGGCATCCGCTTACAGACAAGCTGTGACCGTCTCCGGGAGCTGCATGTGTCAGAGGTT
TTCACCGTCATCACCGAAACGCGCGAGACGAAAGGGCCTCGTGATACGCCTATTTTTATAGGTTAATGTC
ATGATAATAATGGTTTCTTAGACGTCAGGTGGCACTTTTCGGGGAAATGTGCGCGGAACCCCTATTTGTT
TATTTTTCTAAATACATTCAAATATGTATCCGCTCATGAGACAATAACCCTGATAAATGCTTCAATAATA
TTGAAAAAGGAAGAGTATGAGTATTCAACATTTCCGTGTCGCCCTTATTCCCTTTTTTGCGGCATTTTGC
CTTCCTGTTTTTGCTCACCCAGAAACGCTGGTGAAAGTAAAAGATGCTGAAGATCAGTTGGGTGCACGAG
TGGGTTACATCGAACTGGATCTCAACAGCGGTAAGATCCTTGAGAGTTTTCGCCCCGAAGAACGTTTTCC
AATGATGAGCACTTTTAAAGTTCTGCTATGTGGCGCGGTATTATCCCGTATTGACGCCGGGCAAGAGCAA
CTCGGTCGCCGCATACACTATTCTCAGAATGACTTGGTTGAGTACTCACCAGTCACAGAAAAGCATCTTA
CGGATGGCATGACAGTAAGAGAATTATGCAGTGCTGCCATAACCATGAGTGATAACACTGCGGCCAACTT
ACTTCTGACAACGATCGGAGGACCGAAGGAGCTAACCGCTTTTTTGCACAACATGGGGGATCATGTAACT
CGCCTTGATCGTTGGGAACCGGAGCTGAATGAAGCCATACCAAACGACGAGCGTGACACCACGATGCCTG
TAGCAATGGCAACAACGTTGCGCAAACTATTAACTGGCGAACTACTTACTCTAGCTTCCCGGCAACAATT
AATAGACTGGATGGAGGCGGATAAAGTTGCAGGACCACTTCTGCGCTCGGCCCTTCCGGCTGGCTGGTTT
ATTGCTGATAAATCTGGAGCCGGTGAGCGTGGGTCTCGCGGTATCATTGCAGCACTGGGGCCAGATGGTA
AGCCCTCCCGTATCGTAGTTATCTACACGACGGGGAGTCAGGCAACTATGGATGAACGAAATAGACAGAT
CGCTGAGATAGGTGCCTCACTGATTAAGCATTGGTAACTGTCAGACCAAGTTTACTCATATATACTTTAG
ATTGATTTAAAACTTCATTTTTAATTTAAAAGGATCTAGGTGAAGATCCTTTTTGATAATCTCATGACCA
AAATCCCTTAACGTGAGTTTTCGTTCCACTGAGCGTCAGACCCCGTAGAAAAGATCAAAGGATCTTCTTG
AGATCCTTTTTTTCTGCGCGTAATCTGCTGCTTGCAAACAAAAAAACCACCGCTACCAGCGGTGGTTTGT
TTGCCGGATCAAGAGCTACCAACTCTTTTTCCGAAGGTAACTGGCTTCAGCAGAGCGCAGATACCAAATA
CTGTTCTTCTAGTGTAGCCGTAGTTAGGCCACCACTTCAAGAACTCTGTAGCACCGCCTACATACCTCGC
TCTGCTAATCCTGTTACCAGTGGCTGCTGCCAGTGGCGATAAGTCGTGTCTTACCGGGTTGGACTCAAGA
CGATAGTTACCGGATAAGGCGCAGCGGTCGGGCTGAACGGGGGGTTCGTGCACACAGCCCAGCTTGGAGC
GAACGACCTACACCGAACTGAGATACCTACAGCGTGAGCTATGAGAAAGCGCCACGCTTCCCGAAGGGAG
AAAGGCGGACAGGTATCCGGTAAGCGGCAGGGTCGGAACAGGAGAGCGCACGAGGGAGCTTCCAGGGGGA
AACGCCTGGTATCTTTATAGTCCTGTCGGGTTTCGCCACCTCTGACTTGAGCGTCGATTTTTGTGATGCT
CGTCAGGGGGGCGGAGCCTATGGAAAAACGCCAGCAACGCGGCCTTTTTACGGTTCCTGGCCTTTTGCTG
GCCTTTTGCTCACATGTTCTTTCCTGCGTTATCCCCTGATTCTGTGGATAACCGTATTACCGCCTTTGAG
TGAGCTGATACCGCTCGCCGCAGCCGAACGACCGAGCGCAGCGAGTCA
